Addgene plasmid #82206: pDONR223_EIF4EBP1_WT
Purpose: Gateway Donor vector containing EIF4EBP1 , part of the Target Accelerator Plasmid Collection.
Depositing lab: Jesse Boehm & William Hahn & David Root. Depositing organization: Broad Institute. Publication: Systematic Functional Interrogation of Rare Cancer Variants Identifies Oncogenic Alleles. Kim E, Ilic N, Shrestha Y, Zou L, Kamburov A, Zhu C, Yang X, Lubonja R, Tran N, Nguyen C, Lawrence MS, Piccioni F, Bagul M, Doench JG, Chouinard CR, Wu X, Hogstrom L, Natoli T, Tamayo P, Horn H, Corsello SM, Lage K, Root DE, Subramanian A, Golub TR, Getz G, Boehm JS, Hahn WC. Cancer Discov. 2016 Jul;6(7):714-26. doi: 10.1158/2159-8290.CD-16-0160. Epub 2016 May 4. PubMed 27147599.
Backbone
  Vector backbone: pDONR223
  Backbone manufacturer: Invitrogen
  Backbone size w/o insert (bp): 2790
  Vector type: Gateway Entry vector
Growth in bacteria
  Bacterial resistance: Spectinomycin, 50 μg/mL
  Growth temperature: 37°C
  Growth strain: DH5alpha
  Copy number: High Copy
Gene/Insert
  Gene/Insert name: EIF4EBP1
  Species: H. sapiens (human)
  Mutation: WT
  GenBank ID: NM_004095.3
  Entrez Gene: EIF4EBP1 (a.k.a. 4E-BP1, 4EBP1, BP-1, PHAS-I)
  Promoter: None
  Cloning method: Gateway Cloning
  Sequencing primers: 5′ M13pUC-fwd; 3′ M13-Rev
Terms and licenses: Academic/Nonprofit Terms; Industry Terms: Not Available to Industry
Depositor comments: Open state: NO stop codon immediately follows insert. Supporting reference: Systematic morphological profiling of human gene and allele function via Cell Painting. Rohban MH, et al. Elife. 2017, Mar 18;6. pii: e24060. PubMed PMID 28315521
How to cite: pDONR223_EIF4EBP1_WT was a gift from Jesse Boehm & William Hahn & David Root (Addgene plasmid # 82206 ; http://n2t.net/addgene:82206 ; RRID:Addgene_82206)
