[The description below was written by a language model from this plasmid's Addgene catalogue record and pLannotate feature annotations shown in this document.]
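Description:
pDONR223_EIF4EBP1_WT is a Gateway entry clone built on the Invitrogen pDONR223 backbone, carrying the wild-type human EIF4EBP1 open reading frame (4E-BP1, also called PHAS-I). It is a small bacterial plasmid of about 3.1 kb, maintained at high copy number in E. coli through a ColE1/pUC-type origin. Selection is with spectinomycin, provided by the aadA aminoglycoside adenylyltransferase gene (SmR). Upstream of that marker the annotation picks up fragments of a class 1 integron Pc promoter and a gentamicin resistance gene, which are backbone remnants. Short lacZα and lacI fragments also appear to be backbone remnants rather than functional elements. The rrnB T1 and T2 terminators lie upstream of the cloning region and insulate it from read-through transcription.

The insert is flanked by two attL recombination sites, which the automated annotation labels as attL3 and attL2. These sites allow LR Clonase to move the coding sequence into any compatible Gateway destination vector. The entry clone has no promoter driving EIF4EBP1, so expression depends entirely on the destination vector; the only nearby promoter is a T7 promoter just outside the attL2 site, on the reverse strand and facing the insert. The ORF is in the "open" configuration, with no stop codon directly after the insert, so it can be fused in frame to C-terminal tags or reporters supplied by a destination vector.

EIF4EBP1 encodes a repressor of cap-dependent translation. Its hypophosphorylated form binds eIF4E and blocks eIF4F assembly. The plasmid belongs to the Target Accelerator Plasmid Collection, which was created for systematic functional testing of cancer-associated alleles, and it presumably serves as the wild-type reference for EIF4EBP1 variants in such studies.
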