Features (pLannotate 1.2.2; 12 found; start..end, strand, type, name):
     38..74      -  CDS            lacZα (fragment): LacZα fragment of β-galactosidase; lacZ fragment
     91..186     +  protein_bind   attL3: mutant version of attL; recombination site for the Gateway® LR reaction LR Clonase™
    189..542     +  CDS            EIF4EBP1: 4EBP1_HUMAN - Experimental evidence at protein level: Swiss-Prot protein existence level 1. Repressor of translation initiation that regulates EIF4E activity by preventing its assembly into the eIF4F complex: hypophosphorylated form competes with EIF4G1/EIF4G3 and strongly binds to EIF4E, leading to repress translation. In contrast, hyperphosphorylated form dissociates from EIF4E, allowing interaction between EIF4G1/EIF4G3 and EIF4E, leading to initiation of translation. Mediates the regulation of protein translation by hormones, growth factors and other stimuli that signal through the MAP kin
    544..643     -  protein_bind   attL2: mutant version of attL; recombination site for the Gateway® LR reaction LR Clonase™
    661..679     -  promoter       T7 promoter: promoter for bacteriophage T7 RNA polymerase
    869..892     +  promoter       Pc promoter (fragment): intI1 (promoter lies within the coding sequence); class 1 integron promoter
   1068..1124    +  CDS            GmR (fragment): gentamycin acetyltransferase; aacC1; confers resistance to gentamycin
   1131..1922    +  CDS            SmR: aminoglycoside adenylyltransferase (Murphy, 1985); aadA; confers resistance to spectinomycin and streptomycin
   2015..2603    +  rep_origin     ori: high-copy-number ColE1/pMB1/pBR322/pUC origin of replication
   2786..2878    +  CDS            lacI (fragment): lac repressor; lacI; The lac repressor binds to the lac operator to inhibit transcription in E. coli. This inhibition can be relieved by adding lactose or isopropyl-β-D-thiogalactopyranoside (IPTG).
   2933..2960    -  terminator     rrnB T2 terminator: transcription terminator T2 from the E. coli rrnB gene
   3092..3135    +  terminator     rrnB T1 terminator: Escherichia coli rrnB; transcription terminator T1 from the E. coli rrnB gene
>Addgene plasmid #82206 | pDONR223_EIF4EBP1_WT | addgene full sequence | sequence record 164285 | Addgene NGS result 5'--3'
GGCAGTTCCCTACTCTCGCGTTAACGCTAGCATGGATGTTTTCCCAGTCACGACGTTGTAAAACGACGGC
CAGTCTTAAGCTCGGGCCCCAAATAATGATTTTATTTTGACTGATAGTGACCTGTTCGTTGCAACAAATT
GATGAGCAATGCTTTTTTATAATGCCAACTTTGTACAAAAAAGTTGGCATGTCCGGGGGCAGCAGCTGCA
GCCAGACCCCAAGCCGGGCCATCCCCGCCACTCGCCGGGTGGTGCTCGGCGACGGCGTGCAGCTCCCGCC
CGGGGACTACAGCACGACCCCCGGCGGCACGCTCTTCAGCACCACCCCGGGAGGTACCAGGATCATCTAT
GACCGGAAATTCCTGATGGAGTGTCGGAACTCACCTGTGACCAAAACACCCCCAAGGGATCTGCCCACCA
TTCCGGGGGTCACCAGCCCTTCCAGTGATGAGCCCCCCATGGAAGCCAGCCAGAGCCACCTGCGCAATAG
CCCAGAAGATAAGCGGGCGGGCGGTGAAGAGTCACAGTTTGAGATGGACATTTACCCAACTTTCTTGTAC
AAAGTTGGCATTATAAGAAAGCATTGCTTATCAATTTGTTGCAACGAACAGGTCACTATCAGTCAAAATA
AAATCATTATTTGCCATCCAGCTGATATCCCCTATAGTGAGTCGTATTACATGGTCATAGCTGTTTCCTG
GCAGCTCTGGCCCGTGTCTCAAAATCTCTGATGTTACATTGCACAAGATAAAAATATATCATCATGCCTC
CTCTAGACCAGCCAGGACAGAAATGCCTCGACTTCGCTGCTACCCAAGGTTGCCGGGTGACGCACACCGT
GGAAACGGATGAAGGCACGAACCCAGTGGACATAAGCCTGTTCGGTTCGTAAGCTGTAATGCAAGTAGCG
TATGCGCTCACGCAACTGGTCCAGAACCTTGACCGAACGCAGCGGTGGTAACGGCGCAGTGGCGGTTTTC
ATGGCTTGTTATGACTGTTTTTTTGGGGTACAGTCTATGCCTCGGGCATCCAAGCAGCAAGCGCGTTACG
CCGTGGGTCGATGTTTGATGTTATGGAGCAGCAACGATGTTACGCAGCAGGGCAGTCGCCCTAAAACAAA
GTTAAACATTATGAGGGAAGCGGTGATCGCCGAAGTATCGACTCAACTATCAGAGGTAGTTGGCGTCATC
GAGCGCCATCTCGAACCGACGTTGCTGGCCGTACATTTGTACGGCTCCGCAGTGGATGGCGGCCTGAAGC
CACACAGTGATATTGATTTGCTGGTTACGGTGACCGTAAGGCTTGATGAAACAACGCGGCGAGCTTTGAT
CAACGACCTTTTGGAAACTTCGGCTTCCCCTGGAGAGAGCGAGATTCTCCGCGCTGTAGAAGTCACCATT
GTTGTGCACGACGACATCATTCCGTGGCGTTATCCAGCTAAGCGCGAACTGCAATTTGGAGAATGGCAGC
GCAATGACATTCTTGCAGGTATCTTCGAGCCAGCCACGATCGACATTGATCTGGCTATCTTGCTGACAAA
AGCAAGAGAACATAGCGTTGCCTTGGTAGGTCCAGCGGCGGAGGAACTCTTTGATCCGGTTCCTGAACAG
GATCTATTTGAGGCGCTAAATGAAACCTTAACGCTATGGAACTCGCCGCCCGACTGGGCTGGCGATGAGC
GAAATGTAGTGCTTACGTTGTCCCGCATTTGGTACAGCGCAGTAACCGGCAAAATCGCGCCGAAGGATGT
CGCTGCCGACTGGGCAATGGAGCGCCTGCCGGCCCAGTATCAGCCCGTCATACTTGAAGCTAGACAGGCT
TATCTTGGACAAGAAGAAGATCGCTTGGCCTCGCGCGCAGATCAGTTGGAAGAATTTGTCCACTACGTGA
AAGGCGAGATCACCAAGGTAGTCGGCAAATAACCCTCGAGCCACCCATGACCAAAATCCCTTAACGTGAG
TTACGCGTCGTTCCACTGAGCGTCAGACCCCGTAGAAAAGATCAAAGGATCTTCTTGAGATCCTTTTTTT
CTGCGCGTAATCTGCTGCTTGCAAACAAAAAAACCACCGCTACCAGCGGTGGTTTGTTTGCCGGATCAAG
AGCTACCAACTCTTTTTCCGAAGGTAACTGGCTTCAGCAGAGCGCAGATACCAAATACTGTTCTTCTAGT
GTAGCCGTAGTTAGGCCACCACTTCAAGAACTCTGTAGCACCGCCTACATACCTCGCTCTGCTAATCCTG
TTACCAGTGGCTGCTGCCAGTGGCGATAAGTCGTGTCTTACCGGGTTGGACTCAAGACGATAGTTACCGG
ATAAGGCGCAGCGGTCGGGCTGAACGGGGGGTTCGTGCACACAGCCCAGCTTGGAGCGAACGACCTACAC
CGAACTGAGATACCTACAGCGTGAGCTATGAGAAAGCGCCACGCTTCCCGAAGGGAGAAAGGCGGACAGG
TATCCGGTAAGCGGCAGGGTCGGAACAGGAGAGCGCACGAGGGAGCTTCCAGGGGGAAACGCCTGGTATC
TTTATAGTCCTGTCGGGTTTCGCCACCTCTGACTTGAGCGTCGATTTTTGTGATGCTCGTCAGGGGGGCG
GAGCCTATGGAAAAACGCCAGCAACGCGGCCTTTTTACGGTTCCTGGCCTTTTGCTGGCCTTTTGCTCAC
ATGTTCTTTCCTGCGTTATCCCCTGATTCTGTGGATAACCGTATTACCGCCTTTGAGTGAGCTGATACCG
CTCGCCGCAGCCGAACGACCGAGCGCAGCGAGTCAGTGAGCGAGGAAGCGGAAGAGCGCCCAATACGCAA
ACCGCCTCTCCCCGCGCGTTGGCCGATTCATTAATGCAGCTGGCACGACAGGTTTCCCGACTGGAAAGCG
GGCAGTGAGCGCAACGCAATTAATACGCGTACCGCTAGCCAGGAAGAGTTTGTAGAAACGCAAAAAGGCC
ATCCGTCAGGATGGCCTTCTGCTTAGTTTGATGCCTGGCAGTTTATGGCGGGCGTCCTGCCCGCCACCCT
CCGGGCCGTTGCTTCACAACGTTCAAATCCGCTCCCGGCGGATTTGTCCTACTCAGGAGAGCGTTCACCG
ACAAACAACAGATAAAACGAAAGGCCCAGTCTTCCGACTGAGCCTTTCGTTTTATTTGATGCCT
