>Addgene plasmid #82206 | pDONR223_EIF4EBP1_WT | depositor partial sequence | sequence record 155577 | Insert sequence
ATGTCCGGGGGCAGCAGCTGCAGCCAGACCCCAAGCCGGGCCATCCCCGCCACTCGCCGGGTGGTGCTCG
GCGACGGCGTGCAGCTCCCGCCCGGGGACTACAGCACGACCCCCGGCGGCACGCTCTTCAGCACCACCCC
GGGAGGTACCAGGATCATCTATGACCGGAAATTCCTGATGGAGTGTCGGAACTCACCTGTGACCAAAACA
CCCCCAAGGGATCTGCCCACCATTCCGGGGGTCACCAGCCCTTCCAGTGATGAGCCCCCCATGGAAGCCA
GCCAGAGCCACCTGCGCAATAGCCCAGAAGATAAGCGGGCGGGCGGTGAAGAGTCACAGTTTGAGATGGA
CATT
